Addgene plasmid #210684: pGL0_164 [Paad(9)]
Purpose: Level 0 part
Depositing lab: Charlie Gilbert & Nili Ostrov & Cultivarium Tools. Depositing organization: Cultivarium, Convergent Research.
Backbone
  Vector backbone: pUCIDT (Amp) Golden Gate
  Vector type: Synthetic Biology
Growth in bacteria
  Bacterial resistance: Ampicillin, 100 μg/mL
  Growth temperature: 37°C
  Growth strain: DH5alpha
  Copy number: High Copy
Gene/Insert
  Gene/Insert name: Paad(9)
  Species: Enterococcus faecalis
  Cloning method: Unknown
Resource information
  A portion of this plasmid was derived from a plasmid made by: https://pubmed.ncbi.nlm.nih.gov/19445976/
Terms and licenses: Academic/Nonprofit Terms; Industry Terms: Not Available to Industry
How to cite: pGL0_164 [Paad(9)] was a gift from Charlie Gilbert & Nili Ostrov & Cultivarium Tools (Addgene plasmid # 210684 ; http://n2t.net/addgene:210684 ; RRID:Addgene_210684)
