[The description below was written by a language model from this plasmid's Addgene catalogue record and pLannotate feature annotations shown in this document.]
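Description:
pGL0_164 [Paad(9)] is a Level 0 part plasmid from a modular synthetic biology toolkit, built in the pUCIDT (Amp) Golden Gate backbone. It is a small (about 3.2 kb) high-copy E. coli cloning vector that replicates from a ColE1/pUC-type origin and is selected through the β-lactamase gene (AmpR) driven by its own bla promoter, giving resistance to ampicillin. The remaining annotated features are backbone remnants typical of pUC-derived plasmids: a lac promoter with its operator and CAP binding site, a partial lacZα coding fragment, and short fragments of lacI, rop and the pBR322 bom region. None of these is presented in the record as a functional part of the payload.

The stored part is Paad(9), listed as originating from Enterococcus faecalis. The name suggests the promoter of the aad(9) gene, which in general encodes a spectinomycin adenylyltransferase, but the record does not describe the part beyond its name and species. The automated annotation does not detect the insert itself. There is an unannotated stretch of roughly 540 bp between the lacZα fragment and the lac operator, which is a plausible location for it, although the feature table does not confirm this. The flanking type IIS restriction sites and overhangs expected of a Golden Gate part are likewise not annotated, and the cloning method is recorded as unknown.

As a Level 0 part, the plasmid serves as a sequence-verified source of a single basic element, to be released and combined with other parts into higher-level assemblies. The record does not state its intended destination constructs or target hosts. It does note that a portion of the plasmid was derived from a previously published plasmid.
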