Features (pLannotate 1.2.2; 10 found; start..end, strand, type, name):
    137..236     +  misc_feature   bom (fragment): basis of mobility region from pBR322
    242..396     -  CDS            lacZα (fragment): LacZα fragment of β-galactosidase; lacZ fragment
    939..955     -  protein_bind   lac operator: The lac repressor binds to the lac operator to inhibit transcription in E. coli. This inhibition can be relieved by adding lactose or isopropyl-β-D-thiogalactopyranoside (IPTG). lac repressor encoded by lacI
    963..993     -  promoter       lac promoter: promoter for the E. coli lac operon
   1008..1029    -  protein_bind   CAP binding site: CAP binding activates transcription in the presence of cAMP. E. coli catabolite activator protein
   1042..1134    -  CDS            lacI (fragment): lac repressor; lacI; The lac repressor binds to the lac operator to inhibit transcription in E. coli. This inhibition can be relieved by adding lactose or isopropyl-β-D-thiogalactopyranoside (IPTG).
   1317..1905    -  rep_origin     ori: high-copy-number ColE1/pMB1/pBR322/pUC origin of replication
   2076..2936    -  CDS            AmpR: β-lactamase; bla; confers resistance to ampicillin, carbenicillin, and related antibiotics
   2937..3041    -  promoter       AmpR promoter: bla
   3168..35      +  CDS            rop (fragment) (across the origin): Rop protein, which maintains plasmids at low copy number; rop
>Addgene plasmid #210684 | pGL0_164 [Paad(9)] | addgene full sequence | sequence record 417309 | Addgene NGS Result
TCGCGCGTTTCGGTGATGACGGTGAAAACCTCTGACACATGCAGCTCCCCTAGACGGTCACAGCTTGTCT
GTAAGCGGATGCCGGGAGCAGACAAGCCCGTCAGGGCGCGTCAGCGGGTGTTGGCGGGTGTCGGGGCTGG
CTTAACTATGCGGCATCAGAGCAGATTGTACTGAGAGTGCACCAAATGCGGTGTGAAATACCGCACAGAT
GCGTAAGGAGAAAATACCGCATCAGGCGCCATTCGCCATTCAGGCTGCGCAACTGTTGGGAAGGGCGATC
GGTGCGGGCCTCATCGCTATTACGCCAGCTGGCGAAAGGGGGATGTGCTGCAAGGCGATTAAGTTGGGTA
ACGCCAGGGTTTTCCCAGTCACGACGTTGTAAAACGACGGCCAGTGCAACGCGATGACGATGGATAGCGA
TTCATCGATGAGCTGACCCGATCGCCGCCGCCGGAGGGTTGCGTTTGAGACAGGCGACAGATTAGCGTGC
GAACAGCACGCTATTGTTGTATCATTACTCGCATCCATTCTCAGGCTGTCTCGTCTCGTCTCCGAGGTCT
CAGGAGGGCCGGCCCAATGAATAGGTTTACACTTACTTTAGTTTTATGGAAATGAAAGATCATATCATAT
ATAATCTAGAATAAAATTAACTAAAATAATTATTATCTAGATAAAAAATTTAGAAGCCAATGAAATCTAT
AAATAAACTAAATTAAGTTTATTTAATTAACAACTATGGATATAAAATAGGTACTAATCAAAATAGTGAG
GAGGATATATAATGTGAGACCACCCCAGGATACATAGATTACCACAACTCCGAGCCCTTCCACCTAGCGT
GCTAACCACGCACGCTATTGTTGTATATCAGTTCTGGACCAGCGAGCTGTGCTGCGACTCGTGGCGTAAT
CATGGTCATAGCTGTTTCCTGTGTGAAATTGTTATCCGCTCACAATTCCACACAACATACGAGCCGGAAG
CATAAAGTGTAAAGCCTGGGGTGCCTAATGAGTGAGCTAACTCACATTAATTGCGTTGCGCTCACTGCCC
GCTTTCCAGTCGGGAAACCTGTCGTGCCAGCTGCATTAATGAATCGGCCAACGCGCGGGGAGAGGCGGTT
TGCGTATTGGGCGCTCTTCCGCTTCCTCGCTCACTGACTCGCTGCGCTCGGTCGTTCGGCTGCGGCGAGC
GGTATCAGCTCACTCAAAGGCGGTAATACGGTTATCCACAGAATCAGGGGATAACGCAGGAAAGAACATG
TGAGCAAAAGGCCAGCAAAAGGCCAGGAACCGTAAAAAGGCCGCGTTGCTGGCGTTTTTCCATAGGCTCC
GCCCCCCTGACGAGCATCACAAAAATCGACGCTCAAGTCAGAGGTGGCGAAACCCGACAGGACTATAAAG
ATACCAGGCGTTTCCCCCTGGAAGCTCCCTCGTGCGCTCTCCTGTTCCGACCCTGTCGCTTACCGGATAC
CTGTCCGCCTTTCTCCCTTCGGGAAGCGTGGCGCTTTCTCATAGCTCACGCTGTAGGTATCTCAGTTCGG
TGTAGGTCGTTCGCTCCAAGCTGGGCTGTGTGCACGAACCCCCCGTTCAGCCCGACCGCTGCGCCTTATC
CGGTAACTATCGTCTTGAGTCCAACCCGGTAAGACACGACTTATCGCCACTGGCAGCAGCCACTGGTAAC
AGGATTAGCAGAGCGAGGTATGTAGGCGGTGCTACAGAGTTCTTGAAGTGGTGGCCTAACTACGGCTACA
CTAGAAGAACAGTATTTGGTATCTGCGCTCTGCTGAAGCCAGTTACCTTCGGAAAAAGAGTTGGTAGCTC
TTGATCCGGCAAACAAACCACCGCTGGTAGCGGTGGTTTTTTTGTTTGCAAGCAGCAGATTACGCGCAGA
AAAAAAGGATCTCAAGAAGATCCTTTGATCTTTTCTACGGGGTCTGACGCTCAGTGGAACGAAAACTCAC
GTTAAGGGATTTTGGTCATGAGATTATCAAAAAGGATCTTCACCTAGATCCTTTTAAATTAAAAATGAAG
TTTTAAATCAATCTAAAGTATATATGAGTAAACTTGGTCTGACAGTTACCAATGCTTAATCAGTGAGGCA
CCTATCTCAGCGATCTGTCTATTTCGTTCATCCATAGTTGCCTGACTCCCCGTCGTGTAGATAACTACGA
TACGGGAGGGCTTACCATCTGGCCCCAGTGCTGCAATGATACCGCGAGATCCACGCTCACCGGCTCCAGA
TTTATCAGCAATAAACCAGCCAGCCGGAAGGGCCGAGCGCAGAAGTGGTCCTGCAACTTTATCCGCCTCC
ATCCAGTCTATTAATTGTTGCCGGGAAGCTAGAGTAAGTAGTTCGCCAGTTAATAGTTTGCGCAACGTTG
TTGCCATTGCTACAGGCATCGTGGTGTCACGCTCGTCGTTTGGTATGGCTTCATTCAGCTCCGGTTCCCA
ACGATCAAGGCGAGTTACATGATCCCCCATGTTGTGCAAAAAAGCGGTTAGCTCCTTCGGTCCTCCGATC
GTTGTCAGAAGTAAGTTGGCCGCAGTGTTATCACTCATGGTTATGGCAGCACTGCATAATTCTCTTACTG
TCATGCCATCCGTAAGATGCTTTTCTGTGACTGGTGAGTACTCAACCAAGTCATTCTGAGAATAGTGTAT
GCGGCGACCGAGTTGCTCTTGCCCGGCGTCAATACGGGATAATACCGCGCCACATAGCAGAACTTTAAAA
GTGCTCATCATTGGAAAACGTTCTTCGGGGCGAAAACTCTCAAGGATCTTACCGCTGTTGAGATCCAGTT
CGATGTAACCCACTCGTGCACCCAACTGATCTTCAGCATCTTTTACTTTCACCAGCGTTTCTGGGTGAGC
AAAAACAGGAAGGCAAAATGCCGCAAAAAAGGGAATAAGGGCGACACGGAAATGTTGAATACTCATACTC
TACCTTTTTCAATATTATTGAAGCATTTATCAGGGTTATTGTCTCATGAGCGGATACATATTTGAATGTA
TTTAGAAAAATAAACAAATAGGGGTTCCGCGCACATTTCCCCGAAAAGTGCCACCTGACGTCTAAGAAAC
CATTATTATCATGACATTAACCTATAAAAATAGGCGTATCACGAGGCCCTTTCATCTCGCGCGTTTCGGT
GCACGAGGCCCTTTCATC
